>Addgene plasmid #18023 | pLNC Wnt-5b | addgene partial sequence | sequence record 23904 | LNCX 5'-AGCTCGTTTAGTGAACCGTCAGATC-3'
NGGANCATCNCGCTGNTTTTGACCTCCATAGAAGACACCGGGACCGATCCAGCCTCCGCGGCCCCAAGCT
GCTTGCCGCTCTAGAACTAGTGGATCCCCCGGGCTGCAGGAATTCATGTCTTACGGTCAAGGGTGAAAGG
CCTTGATGTTCTCCCCGCTATCACTCCTTAAGAGTAAACAAGGATCTGTGTTCCGAACTTCAGAGCTGGG
AGATGCAGCCTCCTGTTAGTGGGTAGTCCTAGCCAATCCCGGAGGGAGCTCCGCTTTGGAAGATGTTGGT
CCCAGGGCATTGGGATGGGTTGAGGCCGGCCATGCCCAGCCTGCTGCTGGTGGTCGTGGCAGCTCTGCTC
TCCAGCTGGGCACAGCTGCTGACTGACGCCAACTCCTGGTGGTCACTAGCTCTGAACCCAGTGCAGAGAC
CGGAGATGTTCATCATTGGCGCTCAGCCCGTGTGCAGCCAACTTCCTGGGCTTTCCCCAGGCCAGAGAAA
GCTGTGTCAGTTGTATCAGGAGCACATGTCCTACATCGGGGAGGGAGCCAAGACGGGCATCAGAGAGTGC
CAACACCAGTTTCGACAGAGGCGCTGGAACTGCAGCACCGTGGACAACACATCTGTCTTTGGCAGAGTTA
TGCAGATAGGTAGCCGAGAGACTGCCTTCNCNTATGGCAGTGAGCGCCGCTGGCGTGGTGAATGCCATCA
GTTGGAGCCTGCANAGAGGTACTGTCNCNCNCTTGTGGCTGCACCCGTGNCTGCGAGGCCCAAGAACCTG
CCTCGGGACTGGCTGTG
