[The description below was written by a language model from this plasmid's Addgene catalogue record.]
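Description:
pLNC Wnt-5b is a retroviral expression plasmid carrying the mouse Wnt5b cDNA (an insert of about 1.3 kb) cloned by restriction enzyme methods into the pLNC backbone, which is about 6.6 kb without insert. In bacteria it is maintained as a low-copy plasmid under ampicillin selection. In mammalian cells, a neomycin resistance marker allows transduced or transfected cells to be selected with G418.

No feature table accompanies the record, and the catalogue fields do not explicitly name the promoters, LTRs or packaging signal. The backbone name follows the usual convention for the LNCX family of Moloney-type retroviral vectors, in which the 5′ LTR drives the neomycin resistance gene and an internal CMV immediate-early promoter drives the inserted cDNA. This arrangement is inferred from the naming rather than stated in the record. As a retroviral vector, the plasmid would be introduced into a packaging cell line that supplies the viral structural and enzymatic proteins in trans. The resulting replication-defective particles deliver the Wnt-5b and neo cassette for stable integration into target cell genomes.

The associated publication examined whether the transforming activity of different Wnt family members correlates with their ability to regulate beta-catenin. This plasmid therefore appears to belong to a set of parallel Wnt expression vectors used to make stably expressing cell populations and compare them. It suits ectopic, stable expression of mouse Wnt-5b in cultured mammalian cells for work on Wnt signalling, cell transformation or beta-catenin regulation. The depositor comments point to earlier work describing Wnt-1-related genes in mouse development, presumably as the origin of the cDNA.
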