Addgene plasmid #18023: pLNC Wnt-5b
Depositing lab: Jan Kitajewski. Depositing organization: Columbia University. Publication: Transformation by Wnt family proteins correlates with regulation of beta-catenin. Shimizu H, Julius MA, Giarre M, Zheng Z, Brown AM, Kitajewski J. Cell Growth Differ. 1997 Dec . 8(12):1349-58. PubMed 9419423.
Backbone
  Vector backbone: pLNC
  Backbone size w/o insert (bp): 6620
  Vector type: Retroviral
  Selectable markers: Neomycin (select with G418)
Growth in bacteria
  Bacterial resistance: Ampicillin, 100 μg/mL
  Growth temperature: 37°C
  Growth strain: DH5alpha
  Growth instructions: DH5a, HB101
  Copy number: Low Copy
Gene/Insert
  Gene/Insert name: Wnt-5b
  Species: M. musculus (mouse)
  Insert size (bp): 1300
  Entrez Gene: Wnt5b (a.k.a. AW545702, Wnt-5b)
  Cloning method: Restriction Enzyme
  Sequencing primers: 5′ AGCTCGTTTAGTGAACCGTCAGATCG; 3′ ACCTACAGGTGGGGTCTTTCATTCCC
Terms and licenses: Academic/Nonprofit Terms; Industry Terms: Not Available to Industry
Depositor comments: Gavin, B.J., McMahon, J.A., and McMahon, A.P. Expression of multiple novel Wnt-1/Int-1-related genes during fetal and adult mouse development. Genes Dev.,4:2319-2332, 1990.
How to cite: pLNC Wnt-5b was a gift from Jan Kitajewski (Addgene plasmid # 18023 ; http://n2t.net/addgene:18023 ; RRID:Addgene_18023)
